>Addgene plasmid #225282 | pGP-Tn7-PrpsM | addgene full sequence | sequence record 457262 | Addgene NGS Result
GCTTTTGAAGCTAATTCGATCATGCATGAGCTCGCTTATCGTTGTTGTCGTGATTATGGACTTTATGGCT
CAAGTGCAAACTCTGATGATGTCCAGTCAGTATGAGTCTGCATTGAAGAAGGCGAACCTGAAAGGCTACG
GCCGTTAATTGGTCGCCTGAGAAGTTACGGAGAGTAAAA
[114 nt withheld, positions 180-293]
TGATTTTTTCGCATATTTTTCTTGCAAAGTTGGGTTGAGCTGGCTAGATTAGCCAGCCAATCTTTTGTAT
GTCTGTACGTTTCCATTTGAGTATCCTGAAAACGGGCTTTTCAGCATGGTACGTACATATTAAATAGTAG
GAGTGCATAGTGGCCCGTATAGCAGGCATTAACATTCCTGATCAGAAACACGCCGTGATCGCGTTAACTT
CGATCTACGGTGTCGGCAAGACCCGTTCTAAAGCCATCCTGGCTGCAGCGGGTATCGCTGAAAATGTTAA
GATCCTCGGTACCCGGGCGATATCTAGAGACGCGTACCAGGCATGCAAGCTTGGCGGCCGCGCAGGCCAA
CCAGATAAGTGAAATCTAGTTCCAAACTATTTTGTCATTTTTAATTTTCGTATTAGCTTACGACGCTACA
CCCAGTTCCCATCTATTTTGTCACTCTTCCCTAAATAATCCTTAAAAACTCCATTTCCACCCCTCCCAGT
TCCCAACTATTTTGTCCGCCCACAGCGGGGCATTTTTCTTCCTGTTATGTTTGGGCGCTGCATTAATGAA
TCGGCCAACGCGCGGGGAGAGGCGGTTTGCGTATTGGGCGCTCTTCCGCTTCCTCGCTCACTGACCCGCT
GCGCTCGGTCGTTCGGCTGCGGCGAGCGGTATCAGCTCACTCAAAGGCGGTAATACGGTTATCCACAGAA
TCAGGGGATAACGCAGGAAAGAACATGTGAGCAAAAGGCCAGCAAAAGGCCAGGAACCGTAAAAAGGCCG
CGTTGCTGGCGTTTTTCCATAGGCTCCGCCCCCCTGACGAGCATCACAAAAATCGACGCTCAAGTCAGAG
GTGGCGAAACCCGACAGGACTATAAACTCGACCTGCAGATCTGCAGGTGGCACTTTTCGGGGAAATGTGC
GCGGAACCCCTATTTGTTTATTTTTCTAAATACATTCAAATATGTATCCGCTCATGAGACAATAACCCTG
ATAAATGCTTCAATAATATTGAAAAAGGAAGAGTATGAGTATTCAACATTTCCGTGTCGCCCTTATTCCC
TTTTTTGCGGCATTTTGCCTTCCTGTTTTTGCTCACCCAGAAACGCTGGTGAAAGTAAAAGATGCTGAAG
ATCAGTTGGGTGCACGAGTGGGTTACATCGAACTGGATCTCAACAGCGGTAAGATCCTTGAGAGTTTTCG
CCCCGAAGAACGTTTTCCAATGATGAGCACTTTTAAAGTTCTGCTATGTGGCGCGGTATTATCCCGTGTT
GACGCCGGGCAAGAGCAACTCGGTCGCCGCATACACTATTCTCAGAATGACTTGGTTGAGTACTCACCAG
TCACAGAAAAGCATCTTACGGATGGCATGACAGTAAGAGAATTATGCAGTGCTGCCATAACCATGAGTGA
TAACACTGCGGCCAACTTACTTCTGACAACGATCGGAGGACCGAAGGAGCTAACCGCTTTTTTGCACAAC
ATGGGGGATCATGTAACTCGCCTTGATCGTTGGGAACCGGAGCTGAATGAAGCCATACCAAACGACGAGC
GTGACACCACGATGCCTGCAGCAATGGCAACAACGTTGCGCAAACTATTAACTGGCGAACTACTTACTCT
AGCTTCCCGGCAACAATTAATAGACTGGATGGAGGCGGATAAAGTTGCAGGACCACTTCTGCGCTCGGCC
CTTCCGGCTGGCTGGTTTATTGCTGATAAATCTGGAGCCGGTGAGCGTGGGTCTCGCGGTATCATTGCAG
CACTGGGGCCAGATGGTAAGCCCTCCCGTATCGTAGTTATCTACACGACGGGGAGTCAGGCAACTATGGA
TGAACGAAATAGACAGATCGCTGAGATAGGTGCCTCACTGATTAAGCATTGGTAACTGTCAGACCAAGTT
TACTCATATATACTTTAGATTGATTTATGGTGCACTCTCAGTACAATCTGCTCTGATGCCGCATAGTTAA
GCCAGTATACACTCCGCTATCGCTACGTGACTGGGTCATGGCTGCGCCCCGACACCCGCCAACACCCGCT
GACGCGCCCTGACGGGCTTGTCTGCTCCCGGCATCCGCTTACAGACAAGCTGTGACCGTCTCCGGGAGCT
GCATGTGTCAGAGGTTTTCACCGTCATCACCGAAACGCGCGAGGCAGCAAGGAGATGGCGCCCAACAGTC
CCCCGGCCACGGGGCCTGCCACCATACCCACGCCGAAACAAGCGCTCATGAGCCCGAAGTGGCGAGCCCG
ATCTTCCCCATCGGTGATGTCGGCGATATAGGCGCCAGCAACCGCACCTGTGGCGCCGGTGATGCCGGCC
ACGATGCGTCCGGCGTAGAGGATCCTTTTTGTCCGGTGTTGGGTTGAAGGTGAAGCCGGTCGGGGCCGCA
GCGGGGGCCGGCTTTTCAGCCTTGCCCCCCTGCTTCGGCCGCCGTGGCTCCGGCGTCTTGGGTGCCGGCG
CGGGTTCCGCAGCCTTGGCCTGCGGTGCGGGCACATCGGCGGGCTTGGCCTTGATGTGCCGCCTGGCGTG
CGAGCGGAACGTCTCGTAGGAGAACTTGACCTTCCCCGTTTCCCGCATGTGCTCCCAAATGGTGACGAGC
GCATAGCCGGACGCTAACGCCGCCTCGACATCCGCCCTCACCGCCAGGAACGCAACCGCAGCCTCATCAC
GCCGGCGCTTCTTGGCCGCGCGGGATTCAACCCACTCGGCCAGCTCGTCGGTGTAGCTCTTTGGCATCGT
CTCTCGCCTGTCCCCTCAGTTCAGTAATTTCCTGCATTTGCCTGTTTCCAGTCGGTAGATATTCCACAAA
ACAGCAGGGAAGCAGCGCTTTTCCGCTGCATAACCCTGCTTCGGGGTCATTATAGCGATTTTTTCGGTAT
ATCCATCCTTTTTCGCACGATATACAGGATTTTGCCAAAGGGTTCGTGTAGACTTTCCTTGGTGTATCCA
ACGGCGTCAGCCGGGCAGGATAGGTGAAGTAGGCCCACCCGCGAGCGGGTGTTCCTTCTTCACTGTCCCT
TATTCGCACCTGGCGGTGCTCAACGGGAATCCTGCTCTGCGAGGCTGGCCGGCTACCGCCGGCGTAACAG
ATGAGGGCAAGCGGATGGCTGATGAAACCAAGCCAACCAGGAAGGGCAGCCCACCTATCAAGGTGTACTG
CCTTCCAGACGAACGAAGAGCGATTGAGGAAAAGGCGGCGGCGGCCGGCATGAGCCTGTCGGCCTACCTG
CTGGCCGTCGGCCAGGGCTACAAAATCACGGGCGTCGTGGACTATGAGCACGTCCGCGAGCTGGCCCGCA
TCAATGGCGACCTGGGCCGCCTGGGCGGCCTGCTGAAACTCTGGCTCACCGACGACCCGCGCACGGCGCG
GTTCGGTGATGCCACGATCCTCGCCCTGCTGGCGAAGATCGAAGAGAAGCAGGACGAGCTTGGCAAGGTC
ATGATGGGCGTGGTCCGCCCGAGGGCAGAGCCATGACTTTTTTAGCCGCTAAAACGGCCGGGGGGTGCGC
GTGATTGCCAAGCACGTCCCCATGCGCTCCATCAAGAAGAGCGACTTCGCGGAGCTGGTGAAGTACATCA
CCGACGAGCAAGGCAAGACCGAGCGCCTGGGTCACGTGCGCGTCACGAACTGCGAGGCAAACACCCTGCC
CGCTGTCATGGCCGAGGTGATGGCGACCCAGCACGGCAACACCCGTTCCGAGGCCGACAAGACCTATCAC
CTGCTGGTTAGCTTCCGCGCGGGAGAGAAGCCCGACGCGGAGACGTTGCGCGCGATTGAGGACCGCATCT
GCGCTGGGCTTGGCTTCGCCGAGCATCAGCGCGTCAGTGCCGTGCATCACGACACCGACAACCTGCACAT
CCATATCGCCATCAACAAGATTCACCCGACCCGAAACACCATCCATGAGCCGTATCGGGCCTACCGCGCC
CTCGCTGACCTCTGCGCGACGCTCGAACGGGACTACGGGCTTGAGCGTGACAATCACGAAACGCGGCAGC
GCGTTTCCGAGAACCGCGCGAACGACATGGAGCGGCACGCGGGCGTGGAAAGCCTGGTCGGCTGGATCCG
GCCACGATGCGTCCGGCGTAGAGGATCTGAAGATCAGCAGTTCAACCTGTTGATAGTACGTACTAAGCTC
TCATGTTTCACGTACTAAGCTCTCATGTTTAACGTACTAAGCTCTCATGTTTAACGAACTAAACCCTCAT
GGCTAACGTACTAAGCTCTCATGGCTAACGTACTAAGCTCTCATGTTTCACGTACTAAGCTCTCATGTTT
GAACAATAAAATTAATATAAATCAGCAACTTAAATAGCCTCTAAGGTTTTAAGTTTTATAAGAAAAAAAA
GAATATATAAGGCTTTTAAAGCTTTTAAGGTTTAACGGTTGTGGACAACAAGCCAGGGATGTAACGCACT
GAGAAGCCCTTAGAGCCTCTCAAAGCAATTTTGAGTGACACAGGAACACTTAACGGCTGACATGGGAATT
GTACCGCACAGATGCGTAAGGAGAAAATACCGCATCAGGCGCCATTCGCCATTCAGGCTGCGCAACTGTT
GGGAAGGGCGATCGGTGCGGGCCTCTTCGCTATTACGCCAGCTAGAGGACCAGCCGCGTAACCTGGCAAA
ATCGGTTACGGTTGAGTAATAAATGGATGCCCTGCGTAAGCGGGTGTGGGCGGACAATAAAGTCTTAAAC
TGAACAAAATAGATCTAAACTATGACAATAAAGTCTTAAACTAGACAGAATAGTTGTAAACTGAAATCAG
TCCAGTTATGCTGTGAAAAAGCATACTGGACTTTTGTTATGGCTAAAGCAAACTCTTCATTTTCTGAAGT
GCAAATTGCCCGTCGTATTAAAGAGGGGCGTGGGGTTCGAGGTCGACGGTATCGATAAGCTAGCTTAATT
AGCTGAGCTTGGACTCCTGTTGATAGATCCAGTAATGACCTCAGAACTCCATCTGGATTTGTTCAGAACG
CTCGGTTGCCGCCGGGCGTTTTTTATTGGTGAGAATCCAAGCTAGACTGCGATGAGTGGCAGGGCGGGGC
GTAATTTTTTTAAGGCAGTTATTGGTGCCCTTAAACGCCTGGGGTAATGACTCTCTAGCTTGAGGCATCA
AATAAAACGAAAGGCTCAGTCGAAAGACTGGGCCTTTCGTTTTATCTGTTGTTTGTCGGTGAACGCTCTC
CTGAGTAGGACAAATCCGCCGCTAGGAGCTTGCGGCCCGGACGATCGAATTGGGGATCTTGAAGTACCTA
TTCCGAAGTTCCTATTCTCTAGAAAGTATAGGAACTTCAGAGCGCTTTTGAAGCTGATGTGCTTAAAAAC
TTACTCAATGGAATAATTCTAGATGGGCCAACTTTTGGCGAAAATGAGACGTTGATCGGCACGTAAGAGG
TTCCAACTTTCACCATAATGAAATAAGATCACTACCGGGCGTATTTTTTGAGTTATCGAGATTTTCAGGA
GCTAAGGAAGCTAAAATGGAGAAAAAAATCACTGGATATACCACCGTTGATATATCCCAATGGCATCGTA
AAGAACATTTTGAGGCATTTCAGTCAGTTGCTCAATGTACCTATAACCAGACCGTTCAGCTGGATATTAC
GGCCTTTTTAAAGACCGTAAAGAAAAATAAGCACAAGTTTTATCCGGCCTTTATTCACATTCTTGCCCGC
CTGATGAATGCTCATCCGGAGTTCCGTATGGCAATGAAAGACGGTGAGCTGGTGATATGGGATAGTGTTC
ACCCTTGTTACACCGTTTTCCATGAGCAAACTGAAACGTTTTCATCGCTCTGGAGTGAATACCACGACGA
TTTCCGGCAGTTTCTACACATATATTCGCAAGATGTGGCGTGTTACGGTGAAAACCTGGCCTATTTCCCT
AAAGGGTTTATTGAGAATATGTTTTTCGTCTCAGCCAATCCCTGGGTGAGTTTCACCAGTTTTGATTTAA
ACGTGGCCAATATGGACAACTTCTTCGCCCCCGTTTTCACCATGGGCAAATATTATACGCAAGGCGACAA
GGTGCTGATGCCGCTGGCGATTCAGGTTCATCATGCCGTTTGTGATGGCTTCCATGTCGGCAGAATGCTT
AATGAATTACAACAGTACTGCGATGAGTGGCAGGGCGGGGCGTAATTTTTTTAAGGCAGTTATTGGTGCC
CTTAAACGCCTGGTTGCTACGCCTGAATAAGTGATAATAAGCGGATGAATGGCAGAAATTCGAAAGCAAA
TTCGACCCATCCATTGCTGTTGACAAAGGGAATCAGGGGATCTTGAAGTTCCTATTCCGAAGTTCCTATT
CTCTAGAAAGTATAGGAACTTCAGAGC
Features (pLannotate 1.2.2; 27 found; start..end, strand, type, name):
     29..145     +  CDS            secY (fragment): SECY_ECOLI - Also known as prlA. Experimental evidence at protein level: Swiss-Prot protein existence level 1. The central subunit of the protein translocation channel SecYEG. Consists of two halves formed by TMs 1-5 and 6-10. These two domains form a lateral gate at the front which open onto the bilayer between TMs 2 and 7, and are clamped together by SecE at the back. The channel is closed by both a pore ring composed of hydrophobic SecY resides and a short helix (helix 2A) on the extracellular side of the membrane which forms a plug. The plug probably moves laterally to allow the channel to
    180..293     +  CDS            rpmJ (sequence withheld): RL36_ECOLI - Experimental evidence at protein level: Swiss-Prot protein existence level 1. From Escherichia coli (strain K12).
    363..474     +  ncRNA          Alpha RBS: Accession: RF00140 - Alpha operon ribosome binding site
    642..807     -  mobile_element Tn7L: mini-Tn7 element (left end of the Tn7 transposon) Tn7
    840..894     -  CDS            lacI (fragment): lac repressor; lacI; The lac repressor binds to the lac operator to inhibit transcription in E. coli. This inhibition can be relieved by adding lactose or isopropyl-β-D-thiogalactopyranoside (IPTG).
   1077..1159    -  rep_origin     ori (fragment): high-copy-number ColE1/pMB1/pBR322/pUC origin of replication
   1203..1307    +  promoter       AmpR promoter: bla
   1308..2168    +  CDS            AmpR: β-lactamase; bla; confers resistance to ampicillin, carbenicillin, and related antibiotics
   2209..2299    -  misc_feature   bom (fragment): basis of mobility region from pBR322
   2401..2441    -  CDS            rop (fragment): Rop protein, which maintains plasmids at low copy number; rop
   2440..2628    -  CDS            TcR (fragment): tetracycline efflux protein; tet; confers resistance to tetracycline
   2619..3020    -  CDS            traK: TRAK4_ECOLX - Experimental evidence at protein level: Swiss-Prot protein existence level 1. From Escherichia coli.
   3246..3355    +  oriT           oriT: incP origin of transfer
   3388..3759    +  CDS            traJ: oriT-recognizing protein; traJ
   3797..4363    +  CDS            traI (fragment): TRAI6_ECOLX - Experimental evidence at protein level: Swiss-Prot protein existence level 1. The initiation process of transfer DNA synthesis requires the interaction of at least three plasmid-specific components (TraH, I, and J) at the transfer origin resulting in the assembly of a specialised nucleoprotein complex - the relaxosome. Site- and strand-specific cleavage at the transfer origin is dependent on TraI and TraJ. From Escherichia coli.
   4377..4765    +  rep_origin     R6K γ ori: γ replication origin from E. coli plasmid R6K; requires the R6K initiator protein pi for replication
   4775..4812    +  misc_feature   bom (fragment): basis of mobility region from pBR322
   4818..4886    -  CDS            lacZα (fragment): LacZα fragment of β-galactosidase; lacZ fragment
   4958..5156    -  mobile_element Tn7R (fragment): mini-Tn7 element (right end of the Tn7 transposon) Tn7
   5160..5184    -  misc_feature   MCS (fragment): pBluescript multiple cloning site
   5205..5299    +  terminator     lambda t0 terminator: transcription terminator from phage lambda
   5309..5338    +  CDS            CmR (fragment): chloramphenicol acetyltransferase confers resistance to chloramphenicol
   5402..5488    +  terminator     rrnB T1 terminator: Escherichia coli rrnB; transcription terminator T1 from the E. coli rrnB gene
   5548..5581    +  protein_bind   FRT (minimal): supports FLP-mediated excision but not integration (Turan and Bode, 2011) FLP recombinase from the Saccharomyces cerevisiae 2μ plasmid
   5666..5768    +  promoter       cat promoter: promoter of the E. coli cat gene encoding chloramphenicol acetyltransferase
   5769..6425    +  CDS            cat: CAT_ECOLX - Experimental evidence at protein level: Swiss-Prot protein existence level 1. This enzyme is an effector of chloramphenicol resistance in bacteria. From Escherichia coli. This protein is used as a marker in many commonly used cloning vectors, such as pACYC184.
   6568..6615    +  protein_bind   FRT: FLP-mediated recombination occurs in the 8-bp core sequence TCTAGAAA (Turan and Bode, 2011). FLP recombinase from the Saccharomyces cerevisiae 2μ plasmid
