[The description below was written by a language model from this plasmid's Addgene catalogue record and pLannotate feature annotations shown in this document.]
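Description:
pGP-Tn7-PrpsM is an empty mini-Tn7 delivery vector built on the pGP-Tn7-Cm backbone. It is designed to place a gene of interest under a constitutive promoter and insert it in single copy at the chromosomal attTn7 site of bacteria. The plasmid replicates from the R6K γ origin, which depends on the pi initiator protein. It is therefore maintained in a pir-expressing E. coli host (Pir1 is listed) and should behave as a suicide vector in recipients that lack pir. The backbone also carries an incP oriT with traJ, traK and a partial traI, so it can be mobilised by conjugation. Selection is by ampicillin, through the backbone bla gene, and by chloramphenicol. The short ColE1 ori, bom, rop, TcR, lacI and lacZα hits in the annotation are fragments, probably remnants of earlier cloning steps rather than working parts.

The transposable segment lies between the Tn7R and Tn7L ends and spans the origin of the circular sequence. It contains lambda t0 and rrnB T1 terminators, followed by a chloramphenicol acetyltransferase gene with its own cat promoter. This marker is flanked by FRT sites, which should allow FLP recombinase to remove it after integration. Next comes an E. coli chromosomal fragment annotated as the end of secY, rpmJ and the alpha operon ribosome binding site. This corresponds to the region upstream of rpsM and presumably supplies the PrpsM promoter named in the record. No insert is present, and the record does not describe the cloning site or name a source of Tn7 transposase, which is not annotated on this plasmid. The sequenced record is 6,620 nt, against a listed backbone size of 6,943 bp. The stated use is stable, constitutive chromosomal expression of target genes.
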