Addgene plasmid #225282: pGP-Tn7-PrpsM
Purpose: (Empty Backbone) Mini-Tn7 pGP-Tn7-Cm vector with constitutive PrpsM promoter for the constitutive expression of target genes inserted into the attTn7 chromosomal site.
Depositing lab: Mark Schembri. Depositing organization: University of Queensland. Publication: Modified Tn7 transposon vectors for controlled chromosomal gene expression. Chang C, Phan M-D, Schembri MA. Appl Environ Microbiol. 2024 Oct 23;90(10):e0155624. doi: 10.1128/aem.01556-24. Epub 2024 Sep 18. PubMed 39291982.
Backbone
  Vector backbone: pGP-Tn7-Cm
  Backbone size (bp): 6943
  Vector type: Bacterial Expression
Growth in bacteria
  Bacterial resistance: Chloramphenicol and Ampicillin, 25 & 100 μg/mL
  Growth temperature: 37°C
  Growth strain: Pir1
  Copy number: Unknown
Gene/Insert
  Gene/Insert name: n/a
  Promoter: Constitutive PrpsM promoter
  Cloning method: Other
  Sequencing primers: 5′ GGGAATCAGGGGATCTTG; 3′ TGACAAAATAGATGGGAACTGG
Terms and licenses: Academic/Nonprofit Terms; Industry Terms: Not Available to Industry
How to cite: pGP-Tn7-PrpsM was a gift from Mark Schembri (Addgene plasmid # 225282 ; http://n2t.net/addgene:225282 ; RRID:Addgene_225282)
